Addgene plasmid #25852: pGL3-DICER-Prom upstream Ebox Mut
Depositing lab: David E. Fisher. Depositing organization: Massachusetts General Hospital. Publication: Lineage-specific transcriptional regulation of DICER by MITF in melanocytes. Levy C, Khaled M, Robinson KC, Veguilla RA, Chen PH, Yokoyama S, Makino E, Lu J, Larue L, Beermann F, Chin L, Bosenberg M, Song JS, Fisher DE. Cell. 2010 Jun 11. 141(6):994-1005. 10.1016/j.cell.2010.05.004 PubMed 20550935.
Backbone
  Vector backbone: pGL3 basic
  Backbone size w/o insert (bp): 5394
  Vector type: Mammalian Expression, Luciferase
Growth in bacteria
  Bacterial resistance: Ampicillin, 100 μg/mL
  Growth temperature: 37°C
  Growth strain: DH5alpha
  Copy number: High Copy
Gene/Insert
  Gene/Insert name: DICER-Promoter upstream Ebox Mut
  Species: H. sapiens (human); gene ID 23405
  Insert size (bp): 2542
  Entrez Gene: DICER1 (a.k.a. DCR1, Dicer, Dicer1e, GLOW, HERNA, K12H4.8-LIKE, MNG1, RMSE2, aviD)
  Cloning method: Restriction Enzyme; 5′ cloning site KpnI (not destroyed); 3′ cloning site HindIII (not destroyed)
  Sequencing primers: 5′ RVprimer3
Terms and licenses: Academic/Nonprofit Terms; Industry Terms: Not Available to Industry
How to cite: pGL3-DICER-Prom upstream Ebox Mut was a gift from David E. Fisher (Addgene plasmid # 25852 ; http://n2t.net/addgene:25852 ; RRID:Addgene_25852)
