[The description below was written by a language model from this plasmid's Addgene catalogue record and pLannotate feature annotations shown in this document.]
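Description:
pGL3-DICER-Prom upstream Ebox Mut is a firefly luciferase reporter plasmid built on the promoterless pGL3 basic backbone and intended for transfection into mammalian cells. It is maintained in E. coli through a high-copy ColE1/pUC-type origin and selected with ampicillin via the β-lactamase gene and its bla promoter. An f1 phage origin is also present. The catalogue lists the backbone as 5394 bp and the insert as 2542 bp, which does not add up exactly to the 7,314 nt depositor sequence, so these recorded sizes should be treated as approximate.

The insert is a fragment of the human DICER1 promoter region, cloned between KpnI and HindIII sites that were both preserved, directly upstream of the luc+ coding sequence. Luciferase output therefore depends on the transcriptional activity of the cloned promoter, and transcripts are terminated by the SV40 late polyadenylation signal. A synthetic poly(A) signal and an RNA polymerase II pause site lie upstream of the cloning region, where they reduce read-through transcription from the backbone and so lower background signal. As the name indicates, the upstream E-box in this promoter fragment has been mutated, although the record does not give the exact base changes. The short annotated hits within the insert (GVQW1, C9orf85 and eft-3 promoter fragments) are most likely incidental similarity matches to human genomic sequence rather than functional elements, as are the small TcR, lacZα and large T antigen fragments in the backbone.

The associated publication concerns lineage-specific regulation of DICER by MITF in melanocytes. The construct therefore presumably serves as a binding-site mutant for comparison with a wild-type promoter reporter, testing how much this E-box contributes to promoter activity.
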