Features (pLannotate 1.2.2; 14 found; start..end, strand, type, name):
     61..294     -  CDS            GVQW1 (fragment): GVQW1_HUMAN - Also known as TIGD1L2. Experimental evidence at transcript level: Swiss-Prot protein existence level 2. From Homo sapiens (Human).
    313..333     -  promoter       eft-3 promoter (fragment): eft-3; promoter for the C. elegans elongation factor 1α gene (Mitrovich and Anderson, 2000)
    993..1172    -  CDS            C9orf85 (fragment): CI085_HUMAN - Experimental evidence at protein level: Swiss-Prot protein existence level 1. From Homo sapiens (Human).
   2584..4236    +  CDS            luciferase: firefly luciferase; luc+; enhanced luc+ version of the luciferase gene
   4277..4398    -  polyA_signal   SV40 poly(A) signal: SV40 polyadenylation signal
   4421..4489    -  CDS            large T antigen (fragment): large T antigen from SV40 (simian virus 40)
   4505..4637    +  CDS            TcR (fragment): tetracycline efflux protein; tet; confers resistance to tetracycline
   4817..5405    -  rep_origin     ori: high-copy-number ColE1/pMB1/pBR322/pUC origin of replication
   5576..6436    -  CDS            AmpR: β-lactamase; bla; confers resistance to ampicillin, carbenicillin, and related antibiotics
   6437..6541    -  promoter       AmpR promoter: bla
   6568..7023    +  rep_origin     f1 ori (sequence partly withheld): f1 bacteriophage origin of replication; arrow indicates direction of (+) strand synthesis
   7028..7095    -  CDS            lacZα (fragment): LacZα fragment of β-galactosidase; lacZ fragment
   7154..7202    +  polyA_signal   poly(A) signal: synthetic polyadenylation signal
   7216..7307    +  misc_feature   pause site: RNA polymerase II transcriptional pause signal from the human α2 globin gene
>Addgene plasmid #25852 | pGL3-DICER-Prom upstream Ebox Mut | depositor full sequence | sequence record 12117 | Author sequence
GGTACCAAAATCAGACAAACCGGCCAGGCGCAGTGGCTCATGCCTGTAATCCCACCACTTTGGGAAGCCG
AGGCAGGTCAGGAGTTCGAGACCAGCCTGGCCAACATGGTGAAACCCCGTCTCTACTGAAAATACAAAAA
TTAGCCGGGCGTGGTGGCTCTTGCCTGTAACCCAGCTACTTGGGAGGCTGAGGCAGAAGAATCGCTTGAA
CCTAGGAGGCAGAGGTTGCAGTGAGACGAGATTGCGCCATTGCACTCCAGCCTGGGCGACAAGAGTGAAA
CTCTGCCTCAAAAAAGAAAAAAACAAATACATAAAATTAAAAAAATAAAAAAATCAGGTATACCTGCTGA
TGGAACAAGCAGCCTGGCTAGTCTTGACAGATTGCAAGAGGGCAACCAGAGGGGCTGAAGTTGTACCAGC
CCACAAATTTCCACTGCCAATAGAGTCCAGTGCCTACCCCCATACTGAGATGCTGTCCTTCTCATAAAGG
CTTATCAGGGAGTCCACCGAAGAGATATCTACATTTGGGGATAAGTTAAGACGATGTTCTTTAAGCCAGA
CACTTATTTAACGCCCACCGATATTTTAATTCCTAGCTACAAAGAAAACCTTATATGTATGACTGGGGTC
TTAAAGGTATGACATGCTCACCGTGCTTGACATATAAGAAACTACTTTTTTAAATACATGGGTCTGCCAG
GAGCATCCTACTTCCTAATTTTGCCCATAAATATGCTACTTTCAAGTGAAACCTTAAGCCAATTCATAGT
AAATATATTATCAAAATTTTAGCACAGTAATGACTGAGCACACCAGCCTCAAAGCCAGACTACGTGGGTT
CAAATCTCAGTTGTTCACTTACTGGCTACTTACTTGTTGGAAGTTATTCCATTTCTTCGTCTGTTAAAAC
AGGAAGCAGGCTGGGTACGGTGGCTCACGCCCGTAATCCCAGCACTTTGGGAGGCCAAGGCGGACGGATG
ACAAGGTCAGAAATCGAGACCATCATGGCCAACATGGTGAAACCCCGTCTCTTCTAAAAATACAAAAATT
AGCTGGGTGTGGTGGCGTGCCCCTGTAATCCCAGCTACTCGGGAGGCTGAGGCAGGAGAATCACTTGAAC
CTGGGAGGCGGAGATTGCAGTAAGCCCAGGTCGCACCACTGCACTCCAGCCTGGAGACAGAGTGAGACTC
CGTCTCAAAAGAAAAAAAAAAAAAAAACAGGAAGCAGTTTCAGCACCTACCTCACAATGTGCACACAGTT
AAAGCACCTACCTCACAGGGTGCACACAGTTAAAGCACCTACCTCACAGGGTGCACCTAAGGATCACAGG
CATGCAAGCCCTAGATCAGCCTGCCCAATGGCAATATAATGCAGGCCACAGGTGACATTTAAAATTCTGT
AGAACCCACACTAAAAAATAAACAAATAAAACTTTTATCCCAATATATGGAAAAAGTTTATCACTTCAAC
ATGTAACAATTTTTTGAACATTATTTGGTAAAGAATGCATATATCTCGATTCCGACTAGCCATACTTTAA
GTGCTCAGGAGCCATGTGGGGCTGGTGGCCCCAAACTGAACAGCACAGCCCAGGCAGCAGGGGCGCATAG
TAGGTTCTGCTCACGCCCATGGTCTGAAAGAAACACGGTTGCAGTTGCTGTGAGCACACCTCACCTGGAG
CAAACCGGCCTATCAGGGGGTCCACTGAAGAGATGTCTACATTTGGGGATAAATTAAGAAGATGTTCTTT
AAGCCAGCCACTTATTTAATTCCCACCGATATTTTAATTCCTAGCTTCAAGCTGTGGTGCGCGGTTCCGA
CCTATGCAAATGAACAGCTTACAAACAGAGGGCCACCATCTATTTCTCATTATCTGGGGATCCCGGTTGG
GGTGGGGGGCGGAAGTGGGTGTTTGTTATTTCCCCAAATGCGGAGGCCCCTGCACCACTAACGCGAGGAA
ACGCAGGCGAGTGGGAAGGTACTTTAAAAAGGGGAGGGAGGTGCTCAGAGGGAAGCTAAGCTCTCCGGGA
AACAATTACGGCCACGTTACGGTCTGTGGGTGCCAGAAGGAGCAACAATGGAGGCAGTCGAATTCCGAGA
GCTCAGAGAGTCTGCCAAACTTAGCCGGCCTCGGCGCGCGGGTTCCCGGGGGCCCCAAAAACTCCGGGCA
ACTGCGGCCCAACGCCAAGGTCCAGTCCAGGCGCTGGGCCGCAAACGCCTCTCCGGCCTCCGCGCGCGCG
CCCGCTGTCTCCCTGCTCCTGAGTGGCTGGGGGGCCGGGATTAACCTTTCACCGCCAGGCCCTGTCCAAT
CACAGGCTCGCTCTCATGCCGCCACGGGGCGAGCGGAGCGTGGGGGCGCGGAGGGGCGGTGCGGGAGCCA
GTGGGATTCTCCAAGCGGCTGTGCGCCGTTGCCGCGGGCCGTGCGCTGGCTGCCGGCCAGCCGGGCGCTG
CGCAGTCTCCGCAGGCGCCGGCGGGAGGGGTCGAGGCGGAGGCGCGGCGCAGGCTGCTGCAGGCCCAGGT
GAATGGAGTAACCTGACAGCGGGGACGAAAGCTTGGCATTCCGGTACTGTTGGTAAAGCCACCATGGAAG
ACGCCAAAAACATAAAGAAAGGCCCGGCGCCATTCTATCCGCTGGAAGATGGAACCGCTGGAGAGCAACT
GCATAAGGCTATGAAGAGATACGCCCTGGTTCCTGGAACAATTGCTTTTACAGATGCACATATCGAGGTG
GACATCACTTACGCTGAGTACTTCGAAATGTCCGTTCGGTTGGCAGAAGCTATGAAACGATATGGGCTGA
ATACAAATCACAGAATCGTCGTATGCAGTGAAAACTCTCTTCAATTCTTTATGCCGGTGTTGGGCGCGTT
ATTTATCGGAGTTGCAGTTGCGCCCGCGAACGACATTTATAATGAACGTGAATTGCTCAACAGTATGGGC
ATTTCGCAGCCTACCGTGGTGTTCGTTTCCAAAAAGGGGTTGCAAAAAATTTTGAACGTGCAAAAAAAGC
TCCCAATCATCCAAAAAATTATTATCATGGATTCTAAAACGGATTACCAGGGATTTCAGTCGATGTACAC
GTTCGTCACATCTCATCTACCTCCCGGTTTTAATGAATACGATTTTGTGCCAGAGTCCTTCGATAGGGAC
AAGACAATTGCACTGATCATGAACTCCTCTGGATCTACTGGTCTGCCTAAAGGTGTCGCTCTGCCTCATA
GAACTGCCTGCGTGAGATTCTCGCATGCCAGAGATCCTATTTTTGGCAATCAAATCATTCCGGATACTGC
GATTTTAAGTGTTGTTCCATTCCATCACGGTTTTGGAATGTTTACTACACTCGGATATTTGATATGTGGA
TTTCGAGTCGTCTTAATGTATAGATTTGAAGAAGAGCTGTTTCTGAGGAGCCTTCAGGATTACAAGATTC
AAAGTGCGCTGCTGGTGCCAACCCTATTCTCCTTCTTCGCCAAAAGCACTCTGATTGACAAATACGATTT
ATCTAATTTACACGAAATTGCTTCTGGTGGCGCTCCCCTCTCTAAGGAAGTCGGGGAAGCGGTTGCCAAG
AGGTTCCATCTGCCAGGTATCAGGCAAGGATATGGGCTCACTGAGACTACATCAGCTATTCTGATTACAC
CCGAGGGGGATGATAAACCGGGCGCGGTCGGTAAAGTTGTTCCATTTTTTGAAGCGAAGGTTGTGGATCT
GGATACCGGGAAAACGCTGGGCGTTAATCAAAGAGGCGAACTGTGTGTGAGAGGTCCTATGATTATGTCC
GGTTATGTAAACAATCCGGAAGCGACCAACGCCTTGATTGACAAGGATGGATGGCTACATTCTGGAGACA
TAGCTTACTGGGACGAAGACGAACACTTCTTCATCGTTGACCGCCTGAAGTCTCTGATTAAGTACAAAGG
CTATCAGGTGGCTCCCGCTGAATTGGAATCCATCTTGCTCCAACACCCCAACATCTTCGACGCAGGTGTC
GCAGGTCTTCCCGACGATGACGCCGGTGAACTTCCCGCCGCCGTTGTTGTTTTGGAGCACGGAAAGACGA
TGACGGAAAAAGAGATCGTGGATTACGTCGCCAGTCAAGTAACAACCGCGAAAAAGTTGCGCGGAGGAGT
TGTGTTTGTGGACGAAGTACCGAAAGGTCTTACCGGAAAACTCGACGCAAGAAAAATCAGAGAGATCCTC
ATAAAGGCCAAGAAGGGCGGAAAGATCGCCGTGTAATTCTAGAGTCGGGGCGGCCGGCCGCTTCGAGCAG
ACATGATAAGATACATTGATGAGTTTGGACAAACCACAACTAGAATGCAGTGAAAAAAATGCTTTATTTG
TGAAATTTGTGATGCTATTGCTTTATTTGTAACCATTATAAGCTGCAATAAACAAGTTAACAACAACAAT
TGCATTCATTTTATGTTTCAGGTTCAGGGGGAGGTGTGGGAGGTTTTTTAAAGCAAGTAAAACCTCTACA
AATGTGGTAAAATCGATAAGGATCCGTCGACCGATGCCCTTGAGAGCCTTCAACCCAGTCAGCTCCTTCC
GGTGGGCGCGGGGCATGACTATCGTCGCCGCACTTATGACTGTCTTCTTTATCATGCAACTCGTAGGACA
GGTGCCGGCAGCGCTCTTCCGCTTCCTCGCTCACTGACTCGCTGCGCTCGGTCGTTCGGCTGCGGCGAGC
GGTATCAGCTCACTCAAAGGCGGTAATACGGTTATCCACAGAATCAGGGGATAACGCAGGAAAGAACATG
TGAGCAAAAGGCCAGCAAAAGGCCAGGAACCGTAAAAAGGCCGCGTTGCTGGCGTTTTTCCATAGGCTCC
GCCCCCCTGACGAGCATCACAAAAATCGACGCTCAAGTCAGAGGTGGCGAAACCCGACAGGACTATAAAG
ATACCAGGCGTTTCCCCCTGGAAGCTCCCTCGTGCGCTCTCCTGTTCCGACCCTGCCGCTTACCGGATAC
CTGTCCGCCTTTCTCCCTTCGGGAAGCGTGGCGCTTTCTCAATGCTCACGCTGTAGGTATCTCAGTTCGG
TGTAGGTCGTTCGCTCCAAGCTGGGCTGTGTGCACGAACCCCCCGTTCAGCCCGACCGCTGCGCCTTATC
CGGTAACTATCGTCTTGAGTCCAACCCGGTAAGACACGACTTATCGCCACTGGCAGCAGCCACTGGTAAC
AGGATTAGCAGAGCGAGGTATGTAGGCGGTGCTACAGAGTTCTTGAAGTGGTGGCCTAACTACGGCTACA
CTAGAAGGACAGTATTTGGTATCTGCGCTCTGCTGAAGCCAGTTACCTTCGGAAAAAGAGTTGGTAGCTC
TTGATCCGGCAAACAAACCACCGCTGGTAGCGGTGGTTTTTTTGTTTGCAAGCAGCAGATTACGCGCAGA
AAAAAAGGATCTCAAGAAGATCCTTTGATCTTTTCTACGGGGTCTGACGCTCAGTGGAACGAAAACTCAC
GTTAAGGGATTTTGGTCATGAGATTATCAAAAAGGATCTTCACCTAGATCCTTTTAAATTAAAAATGAAG
TTTTAAATCAATCTAAAGTATATATGAGTAAACTTGGTCTGACAGTTACCAATGCTTAATCAGTGAGGCA
CCTATCTCAGCGATCTGTCTATTTCGTTCATCCATAGTTGCCTGACTCCCCGTCGTGTAGATAACTACGA
TACGGGAGGGCTTACCATCTGGCCCCAGTGCTGCAATGATACCGCGAGACCCACGCTCACCGGCTCCAGA
TTTATCAGCAATAAACCAGCCAGCCGGAAGGGCCGAGCGCAGAAGTGGTCCTGCAACTTTATCCGCCTCC
ATCCAGTCTATTAATTGTTGCCGGGAAGCTAGAGTAAGTAGTTCGCCAGTTAATAGTTTGCGCAACGTTG
TTGCCATTGCTACAGGCATCGTGGTGTCACGCTCGTCGTTTGGTATGGCTTCATTCAGCTCCGGTTCCCA
ACGATCAAGGCGAGTTACATGATCCCCCATGTTGTGCAAAAAAGCGGTTAGCTCCTTCGGTCCTCCGATC
GTTGTCAGAAGTAAGTTGGCCGCAGTGTTATCACTCATGGTTATGGCAGCACTGCATAATTCTCTTACTG
TCATGCCATCCGTAAGATGCTTTTCTGTGACTGGTGAGTACTCAACCAAGTCATTCTGAGAATAGTGTAT
GCGGCGACCGAGTTGCTCTTGCCCGGCGTCAATACGGGATAATACCGCGCCACATAGCAGAACTTTAAAA
GTGCTCATCATTGGAAAACGTTCTTCGGGGCGAAAACTCTCAAGGATCTTACCGCTGTTGAGATCCAGTT
CGATGTAACCCACTCGTGCACCCAACTGATCTTCAGCATCTTTTACTTTCACCAGCGTTTCTGGGTGAGC
AAAAACAGGAAGGCAAAATGCCGCAAAAAAGGGAATAAGGGCGACACGGAAATGTTGAATACTCATACTC
TTCCTTTTTCAATATTATTGAAGCATTTATCAGGGTTATTGTCTCATGAGCGGATACATATTTGAATGTA
TTTAGAAAAATAAACAAATAGGGGTTCCGCGCACATTTCCCCGAAAAGTGCCACCTG
[124 nt withheld, positions 6568-6691]
C
[91 nt withheld, positions 6693-6783]
A
[49 nt withheld, positions 6785-6833]
CCTTTGACGTTGGAGTCCACGTTCTTT
[37 nt withheld, positions 6861-6897]
ACCCTATCTCGGTCTATTCTTTTGATTTATAAGGGATTTTGCCGATTTCGGCCTATTGGTTAAAAAATGA
GCTGATTTAACAAAAATTTAACGCGAATTTTAACAAAATATTAACGTTTACAATTTCCCATTCGCCATTC
AGGCTGCGCAACTGTTGGGAAGGGCGATCGGTGCGGGCCTCTTCGCTATTACGCCAGCCCAAGCTACCAT
GATAAGTAAGTAATATTAAGGTACGGGAGGTACTTGGAGCGGCCGCAATAAAATATCTTTATTTTCATTA
CATCTGTGTGTTGGTTTTTTGTGTGAATCGATAGTACTAACATACGCTCTCCATCAAAACAAAACGAAAC
AAAACAAACTAGCAAAATAGGCTGTCCCCAGTGCAAGTGCAGGTGCCAGAACATTTCTCTATCGATA
