>Addgene plasmid #25852 | pGL3-DICER-Prom upstream Ebox Mut | addgene partial sequence | sequence record 31895 | 25852 with LucNrev
CGGGCCTTTCTTTATGTTTTTGGCGTCTTCCATGGTGGCTTTACCAACAGTACCGGAATGCCAAGCTTTC
GTCCCCGCTGTCAGGTTACTCCATTCACCTGGGCCTGCAGCAGCCTGCGCCGCGCCTCCGCCTCGACCCC
TCCCGCCGGCGCCTGCGGAGACTGCGCAGCGCCCGGCTGGCCGGCAGCCAGCGCACGGCCCGCGGCAACG
GCGCACAGCCGCTTGGAGAATCCCACTGGCTCCCGCACCGCCCCTCCGCGCCCCCACGCTCCGCTCGCCC
CGTGGCGGCATGAGAGCGAGCCTGTGATTGGACAGGGCCTGGCGGTGAAAGGTTAATCCCGGCCCCCCAG
CCACTCAGGAGCAGGGAGACAGCGGGCGCGCGCGCGGAGGCCGGAGAGGCGTTTGCGGCCCAGCGCCTGG
ACTGGACCTTGGCGTTGGGCCGCAGTTGCCCGGAGTTTTTGGGGCCCCCGGGAACCCGCGCGCCGAGGCC
GGNTAAGTTTGGCAGACTCTCTGAGCTCTCGGAATTCGACTGCCTCCATTGTTGCTCCTTCTGGCACCCA
CAGACCGTAACGTGGCCGTAATTGTTTCCCGGAGAGCTTAGCTTCCCTCTGAGCACCTCCCTCCCCTTTT
TAAAGTACCTTCCCACTCGCCTGCGTTTTCCTCGCGTTAGTGGTGCAGGGGCCTCCGCATTTGGGGGAAA
TAACAAAACACCCACTTCCGCCCCCCACCCCAACCGGGATCCCCCAGATAATGAGAAATAGATGGTGGCC
CTTCTGTTTTGTAAGCTGTTCATTTGCATAGGTCGGAAAC
